>Addgene plasmid #137119 | pAAV-EF1a-Con/Fon-GCaMP6M | depositor full sequence | sequence record 265086 | pAAV-EF1a-Con/Fon-GCaMP6M sequence 7164 bps
CCTGCAGGCAGCTGCGCGCTCGCTCGCTCACTGAGGCCGCCCGGGCAAAGCCCGGGCGTCGGGCGACCTT
TGGTCGCCCGGCCTCAGTGAGCGAGCGAGCGCGCAGAGAGGGAGTGGCCAACTCCATCACTAGGGGTTCC
TGCGGCCGCACGCGTAAGCTTTGCAAAGATGGATAAAGTTTTAAACAGAGAGGAATCTTTGCAGCTAATG
GACCTTCTAGGTCTTGAAAGGAGTGGGAATTGGCTCCGGTGCCCGTCAGTGGGCAGAGCGCACATCGCCC
ACAGTCCCCGAGAAGTTGGGGGGAGGGGTCGGCAATTGAACCGGTGCCTAGAGAAGGTGGCGCGGGGTAA
ACTGGGAAAGTGATGTCGTGTACTGGCTCCGCCTTTTTCCCGAGGGTGGGGGAGAACCGTATATAAGTGC
AGTAGTCGCCGTGAACGTTCTTTTTCGCAACGGGTTTGCCGCCAGAACACAGGTAAGTGCCGTGTGTGGT
TCCCGCGGGCCTGGCCTCTTTACGGGTTATGGCCCTTGCGTGCCTTGAATTACTTCCACTGGCTGCAGTA
CGTGATTCTTGATCCCGAGCTTCGGGTTGGAAGTGGGTGGGAGAGTTCGAGGCCTTGCGCTTAAGGAGCC
CCTTCGCCTCGTGCTTGAGTTGAGGCCTGGCCTGGGCGCTGGGGCCGCCGCGTGCGAATCTGGTGGCACC
TTCGCGCCTGTCTCGCTGCTTTCGATAAGTCTCTAGCCATTTAAAATTTTTGATGACCTGCTGCGACGCT
TTTTTTCTGGCAAGATAGTCTTGTAAATGCGGGCCAAGATCTGCACACTGGTATTTCGGTTTTTGGGGCC
GCGGGCGGCGACGGGGCCCGTGCGTCCCAGCGCACATGTTCGGCGAGGCGGGGCCTGCGAGCGCGGCCAC
CGAGAATCGGACGGGGGTAGTCTCAAGCTGGCCGGCCTGCTCTGGTGCCTGGCCTCGCGCCGCCGTGTAT
CGCCCCGCCCTGGGCGGCAAGGCTGGCCCGGTCGGCACCAGTTGCGTGAGCGGAAAGATGGCCGCTTCCC
GGCCCTGCTGCAGGGAGCTCAAAATGGAGGACGCGGCGCTCGGGAGAGCGGGCGGGTGAGTCACCCACAC
AAAGGAAAAGGGCCTTTCCGTCCTCAGCCGTCGCTTCATGTGACTCCACGGAGTACCGGGCGCCGTCCAG
GCACCTCGATTAGTTCTCGAGCTTTTGGAGTACGTCGTCTTTAGGTTGGGGGGAGGGGTTTTATGCGATG
GAGTTTCCCCACACTGAGTGGGTGGAGACTGAAGTTAGGCCAGCTTGGCACTTGATGTAATTCTCCTTGG
AATTTGCCCTTTTTGAGTTTGGATCTTGGTTCATTCTCAAGCCTCAGACAGTGGTTCAAAGTTTTTTTCT
TCCATTTCAGGTGTCGTGAGGATCCATAACTTCGTATAGGATACTTTATACGAAGTTATGTAGCTGGAGC
AATTTGAAAAGATTGTTGTATTACCTCTAGCTGCGCTTAATAACTTCGTATAGTATACCTTATACGAAGT
TATGTCGACCCTCCTGTACTCACCTTGCTCACCATGCTCCCTCCGGTACCGCCCTTGTACAGCTCGTCCA
TGCCGAGAGTGATCCCGGCGGCGGTCACGAACTCCAGCAGGACCATGTGATCGCGCTTCTCGTTGGGGTC
TTTCGAAAGTTTGGACTGCACGCTCAGGTAGTGGTTGTCGGGCAGCAGCACGGGGCCGTCGCCGATGGGG
GTGTTCTGCTGGTAGTGGTAGGCGAGCTGCACGCCGCCGTCCTCGATGTTGTGGCGGATCTTGAAGTTCG
CCTTGATGCCGTTCTTCTGCTTGTCGGCCTTGATATAGACGTTCTCGAGTGAGCTCAGCCGACCTATAGC
TCTGACTGCGTGACCTGTCTTATTCCACTTACGACGTGATGAGTCCACCATGGTGGCTAGCATAACTTCG
TATAAAGTATCCTATACGAAGTTATTTGCCTTAACCCAGAAATTATCACTGTTATTCTTTAGATAGGTGC
AAAGAATAACTTCGTATAAGGTATACTATACGAAGTTATGGTACCGAAGTTCCTATTCTTCAAATAGTAT
AGGAACTTCAATTGTTATTGGTGCAAAGAATCACTTCCTTAAGTCTTTATACTGCCCAGGAAGTTCCTAT
TCTTCAAAAGGTATAGGAACTTCGGCGCGCCTCACTTCGCTGTCATCATTTGTACAAACTCTTCGTAGTT
TACCTGACCATCCCCATCGATGTCTGCTTCCCTGATCATTTCATCAACCTCTTCATCTGTTAACTTCTCT
CCAAGGTTTGTCATCACGTGGCGAAGCTCTGCTGCACTGATGTAGCCATTGCCATCCTTATCAAACACAC
CGAACGCTTCTCTAATTTCTTCTTCCGTGTCCCTGTAGCTCCCTTTTCTTGCCATCATTGTCAGGAACTC
AGGGAAGTCGATTGTGCCGTCACCGTCGGCATCTACTTCATTGATCATGTCCTGCAGCTCTGCTTCTGTG
GGGTTCTGCCCCAGAGACCGCATCACCGTCCCCAGCTCCTTGGTTGTTATTGTCCCATCCCCGTCCTTGT
CAAATAGGGAGAAAGCCTCTTTAAATTCTGCGATCTGCTCTTCAGTCAGTTGGTCCGGCAGGTTGTACTC
CAGCTTGTGCCCCAGGATGTTGCCGTCCTCCTTGAAGTCGATGCCCTTCAGCTCGATGCGGTTCACCAGG
GTGTCGCCCTCGAACTTCACCTCGGCGCGGGTCTTGTAGTTGCCGTCGTCCTTGAAGAAGATGGTGCGCT
CCTGGATGTAGCCTTCGGGCATGGCGGACTTGAAGAAGTCGTGCTGCTTCATGTGGTCGGGGTAGCGGCT
GAAGCACTGCACGCCGTAGGTCAGGGTGGTCACGAGGGTGGGCCAGGGCACGGGCAGCTTGCCGGTGGTG
CAGATGAACTTCAGGGTCAGCTTGCCGTAGGTGGCATCGCCCTCACCCTCGCCGGACACGCTGAACTTGT
GGCCGTTTACGTCGCCGTCCAGCTCGACCAGGATGGGCACCACCCCGGTGAACAGCTCCTCGCCCTGTGG
GACGACATGACTTAACCAGTTAACCATGTTCTCTGAACATGAGAAGGGCTGGCCACTCTCCATCTAGAGA
AGTTCCTATACTATTTGAAGAATAGGAACTTCTTGCCTTAACCCAGAAATTATCACTGTTATTCTTTAGA
ATAGTGCAAAGAGAAGTTCCTATACCTTTTGAAGAATAGGAACTTCGAATTCGATATCAAGCTTATCGAT
AATCAACCTCTGGATTACAAAATTTGTGAAAGATTGACTGGTATTCTTAACTATGTTGCTCCTTTTACGC
TATGTGGATACGCTGCTTTAATGCCTTTGTATCATGCTATTGCTTCCCGTATGGCTTTCATTTTCTCCTC
CTTGTATAAATCCTGGTTGCTGTCTCTTTATGAGGAGTTGTGGCCCGTTGTCAGGCAACGTGGCGTGGTG
TGCACTGTGTTTGCTGACGCAACCCCCACTGGTTGGGGCATTGCCACCACCTGTCAGCTCCTTTCCGGGA
CTTTCGCTTTCCCCCTCCCTATTGCCACGGCGGAACTCATCGCCGCCTGCCTTGCCCGCTGCTGGACAGG
GGCTCGGCTGTTGGGCACTGACAATTCCGTGGTGTTGTCGGGGAAATCATCGTCCTTTCCTTGGCTGCTC
GCCTATGTTGCCACCTGGATTCTGCGCGGGACGTCCTTCTGCTACGTCCCTTCGGCCCTCAATCCAGCGG
ACCTTCCTTCCCGCGGCCTGCTGCCGGCTCTGCGGCCTCTTCCGCGTCTTCGCCTTCGCCCTCAGACGAG
TCGGATCTCCCTTTGGGCCGCCTCCCCGCATCGATACCGAGCGCTGCTCGAGAGATCTACGGGTGGCATC
CCTGTGACCCCTCCCCAGTGCCTCTCCTGGCCCTGGAAGTTGCCACTCCAGTGCCCACCAGCCTTGTCCT
AATAAAATTAAGTTGCATCATTTTGTCTGACTAGGTGTCCTTCTATAATATTATGGGGTGGAGGGGGGTG
GTATGGAGCAAGGGGCAAGTTGGGAAGACAACCTGTAGGGCCTGCGGGGTCTATTGGGAACCAAGCTGGA
GTGCAGTGGCACAATCTTGGCTCACTGCAATCTCCGCCTCCTGGGTTCAAGCGATTCTCCTGCCTCAGCC
TCCCGAGTTGTTGGGATTCCAGGCATGCATGACCAGGCTCAGCTAATTTTTGTTTTTTTGGTAGAGACGG
GGTTTCACCATATTGGCCAGGCTGGTCTCCAACTCCTAATCTCAGGTGATCTACCCACCTTGGCCTCCCA
AATTGCTGGGATTACAGGCGTGAACCACTGCTCCCTTCCCTGTCCTTCTGATTTTGTAGGTAACCACGTG
CGGACCGAGCGGCCGCAGGAACCCCTAGTGATGGAGTTGGCCACTCCCTCTCTGCGCGCTCGCTCGCTCA
CTGAGGCCGGGCGACCAAAGGTCGCCCGACGCCCGGGCTTTGCCCGGGCGGCCTCAGTGAGCGAGCGAGC
GCGCAGCTGCCTGCAGGGGCGCCTGATGCGGTATTTTCTCCTTACGCATCTGTGCGGTATTTCACACCGC
ATA
[142 nt withheld, positions 4624-4765]
C
[141 nt withheld, positions 4767-4907]
CCTTTGACGTTGGAGTCCACGTTCTTT
[37 nt withheld, positions 4935-4971]
ACCCTATCTCGGGCTATTCTTTTGATTTATAAGGGATTTTGCCGATTTCGGCCTATTGGTTAAAAAATGA
GCTGATTTAACAAAAATTTAACGCGAATTTTAACAAAATATTAACGTTTACAATTTTATGGTGCACTCTC
AGTACAATCTGCTCTGATGCCGCATAGTTAAGCCAGCCCCGACACCCGCCAACACCCGCTGACGCGCCCT
GACGGGCTTGTCTGCTCCCGGCATCCGCTTACAGACAAGCTGTGACCGTCTCCGGGAGCTGCATGTGTCA
GAGGTTTTCACCGTCATCACCGAAACGCGCGAGACGAAAGGGCCTCGTGATACGCCTATTTTTATAGGTT
AATGTCATGATAATAATGGTTTCTTAGACGTCAGGTGGCACTTTTCGGGGAAATGTGCGCGGAACCCCTA
TTTGTTTATTTTTCTAAATACATTCAAATATGTATCCGCTCATGAGACAATAACCCTGATAAATGCTTCA
ATAATATTGAAAAAGGAAGAGTATGAGTATTCAACATTTCCGTGTCGCCCTTATTCCCTTTTTTGCGGCA
TTTTGCCTTCCTGTTTTTGCTCACCCAGAAACGCTGGTGAAAGTAAAAGATGCTGAAGATCAGTTGGGTG
CACGAGTGGGTTACATCGAACTGGATCTCAACAGCGGTAAGATCCTTGAGAGTTTTCGCCCCGAAGAACG
TTTTCCAATGATGAGCACTTTTAAAGTTCTGCTATGTGGCGCGGTATTATCCCGTATTGACGCCGGGCAA
GAGCAACTCGGTCGCCGCATACACTATTCTCAGAATGACTTGGTTGAGTACTCACCAGTCACAGAAAAGC
ATCTTACGGATGGCATGACAGTAAGAGAATTATGCAGTGCTGCCATAACCATGAGTGATAACACTGCGGC
CAACTTACTTCTGACAACGATCGGAGGACCGAAGGAGCTAACCGCTTTTTTGCACAACATGGGGGATCAT
GTAACTCGCCTTGATCGTTGGGAACCGGAGCTGAATGAAGCCATACCAAACGACGAGCGTGACACCACGA
TGCCTGTAGCAATGGCAACAACGTTGCGCAAACTATTAACTGGCGAACTACTTACTCTAGCTTCCCGGCA
ACAATTAATAGACTGGATGGAGGCGGATAAAGTTGCAGGACCACTTCTGCGCTCGGCCCTTCCGGCTGGC
TGGTTTATTGCTGATAAATCTGGAGCCGGTGAGCGTGGGTCTCGCGGTATCATTGCAGCACTGGGGCCAG
ATGGTAAGCCCTCCCGTATCGTAGTTATCTACACGACGGGGAGTCAGGCAACTATGGATGAACGAAATAG
ACAGATCGCTGAGATAGGTGCCTCACTGATTAAGCATTGGTAACTGTCAGACCAAGTTTACTCATATATA
CTTTAGATTGATTTAAAACTTCATTTTTAATTTAAAAGGATCTAGGTGAAGATCCTTTTTGATAATCTCA
TGACCAAAATCCCTTAACGTGAGTTTTCGTTCCACTGAGCGTCAGACCCCGTAGAAAAGATCAAAGGATC
TTCTTGAGATCCTTTTTTTCTGCGCGTAATCTGCTGCTTGCAAACAAAAAAACCACCGCTACCAGCGGTG
GTTTGTTTGCCGGATCAAGAGCTACCAACTCTTTTTCCGAAGGTAACTGGCTTCAGCAGAGCGCAGATAC
CAAATACTGTCCTTCTAGTGTAGCCGTAGTTAGGCCACCACTTCAAGAACTCTGTAGCACCGCCTACATA
CCTCGCTCTGCTAATCCTGTTACCAGTGGCTGCTGCCAGTGGCGATAAGTCGTGTCTTACCGGGTTGGAC
TCAAGACGATAGTTACCGGATAAGGCGCAGCGGTCGGGCTGAACGGGGGGTTCGTGCACACAGCCCAGCT
TGGAGCGAACGACCTACACCGAACTGAGATACCTACAGCGTGAGCTATGAGAAAGCGCCACGCTTCCCGA
AGGGAGAAAGGCGGACAGGTATCCGGTAAGCGGCAGGGTCGGAACAGGAGAGCGCACGAGGGAGCTTCCA
GGGGGAAACGCCTGGTATCTTTATAGTCCTGTCGGGTTTCGCCACCTCTGACTTGAGCGTCGATTTTTGT
GATGCTCGTCAGGGGGGCGGAGCCTATGGAAAAACGCCAGCAACGCGGCCTTTTTACGGTTCCTGGCCTT
TTGCTGGCCTTTTGCTCACATGT
Features (pLannotate 1.2.2; 25 found; start..end, strand, type, name):
      1..141     -  repeat_region  AAV2 ITR: inverted terminal repeat of adeno-associated virus serotype 2 inverted
    169..235     +  CDS            small t antigen (fragment): SV40 (simian virus 40) small t antigen
    261..472     +  promoter       EF-1α core promoter: core promoter for human elongation factor EF-1α
    473..581     +  intron         EF-1α intron A (fragment): intron upstream of the start codon of human EF-1α
   1207..1410    +  intron         EF-1α intron A: truncated intron upstream of the start codon of human EF-1α
   1426..1459    +  protein_bind   lox2272: Cre-mediated recombination occurs in the 8-bp core sequence (GGATACTT). lox2272 sites are compatible with each other, but incompatible with loxP or loxN sites (Lee and Saito, 1988). Cre recombinase
   1510..1543    +  protein_bind   loxN: Cre-mediated recombination occurs in the 8-bp core sequence (GTATACCT). loxN sites are compatible with each other, but incompatible with loxP or lox2272 sites. Cre recombinase
   1594..1845    -  CDS            VC155: C-terminal fragment of mVenus for use in bimolecular fluorescence complementation (BiFC) (Kodama and Hu, 2010)
   1870..1926    -  CDS            calmodulin-binding peptide: calmodulin-binding peptide from avian smooth muscle myosin light chain kinase
   1952..1985    -  protein_bind   lox2272: Cre-mediated recombination occurs in the 8-bp core sequence (GGATACTT). lox2272 sites are compatible with each other, but incompatible with loxP or loxN sites (Lee and Saito, 1988). Cre recombinase
   1986..2035    -  intron         β-globin intron (fragment): internally truncated intron from human β-globin
   2036..2069    -  protein_bind   loxN: Cre-mediated recombination occurs in the 8-bp core sequence (GTATACCT). loxN sites are compatible with each other, but incompatible with loxP or lox2272 sites. Cre recombinase
   2202..3076    -  CDS            GCaMP6m (fragment): improved fluorescent protein-based calcium sensor (Chen et al., 2013)
   3183..3233    -  intron         β-globin intron (fragment): internally truncated intron from human β-globin
   3267..3291    +  misc_feature   MCS (fragment): pBluescript multiple cloning site
   3291..3879    +  misc_feature   WPRE: woodchuck hepatitis virus posttranscriptional regulatory element
   3911..4387    +  polyA_signal   hGH poly(A) signal: human growth hormone polyadenylation signal
   4427..4567    +  repeat_region  AAV2 ITR: inverted terminal repeat of adeno-associated virus serotype 2 inverted
   4572..4623    -  misc_feature   bom (fragment): basis of mobility region from pBR322
   4642..5022    +  rep_origin     M13 ori (sequence partly withheld): M13 bacteriophage origin of replication; arrow indicates direction of (+) strand synthesis
   5098..5147    -  misc_feature   bom (fragment): basis of mobility region from pBR322
   5249..5284    -  CDS            rop (fragment): Rop protein, which maintains plasmids at low copy number; rop
   5379..5483    +  promoter       AmpR promoter: bla
   5484..6344    +  CDS            AmpR: β-lactamase; bla; confers resistance to ampicillin, carbenicillin, and related antibiotics
   6515..7103    +  rep_origin     ori: high-copy-number ColE1/pMB1/pBR322/pUC origin of replication
