>Addgene plasmid #137119 | pAAV-EF1a-Con/Fon-GCaMP6M | addgene full sequence | sequence record 271930 | Addgene NGS Result
CCTGCAGGCAGCTGCGCGCTCGCTCGCTCACTGAGGCCGCCCGGGCGTCGGGCGACCTTTGGTCGCCCGG
CCTCAGTGAGCGAGCGAGCGCGCAGAGAGGGAGTGGCCAACTCCATCACTAGGGGTTCCTGCGGCCGCAC
GCGTAAGCTTTGCAAAGATGGATAAAGTTTTAAACAGAGAGGAATCTTTGCAGCTAATGGACCTTCTAGG
TCTTGAAAGGAGTGGGAATTGGCTCCGGTGCCCGTCAGTGGGCAGAGCGCACATCGCCCACAGTCCCCGA
GAAGTTGGGGGGAGGGGTCGGCAATTGAACCGGTGCCTAGAGAAGGTGGCGCGGGGTAAACTGGGAAAGT
GATGTCGTGTACTGGCTCCGCCTTTTTCCCGAGGGTGGGGGAGAACCGTATATAAGTGCAGTAGTCGCCG
TGAACGTTCTTTTTCGCAACGGGTTTGCCGCCAGAACACAGGTAAGTGCCGTGTGTGGTTCCCGCGGGCC
TGGCCTCTTTACGGGTTATGGCCCTTGCGTGCCTTGAATTACTTCCACCTGGCTGCAGTACGTGATTCTT
GATCCCGAGCTTCGGGTTGGAAGTGGGTGGGAGAGTTCGAGGCCTTGCGCTTAAGGAGCCCCTTCGCCTC
GTGCTTGAGTTGAGGCCTGGCCTGGGCGCTGGGGCCGCCGCGTGCGAATCTGGTGGCACCTTCGCGCCTG
TCTCGCTGCTTTCGATAAGTCTCTAGCCATTTAAAATTTTTGATGACCTGCTGCGACGCTTTTTTTCTGG
CAAGATAGTCTTGTAAATGCGGGCCAAGATCTGCACACTGGTATTTCGGTTTTTGGGGCCGCGGGCGGCG
ACGGGGCCCGTGCGTCCCAGCGCACATGTTCGGCGAGGCGGGGCCTGCGAGCGCGGCCACCGAGAATCGG
ACGGGGGTAGTCTCAAGCTGGCCGGCCTGCTCTGGTGCCTGGCCTCGCGCCGCCGTGTATCGCCCCGCCC
TGGGCGGCAAGGCTGGCCCGGTCGGCACCAGTTGCGTGAGCGGAAAGATGGCCGCTTCCCGGCCCTGCTG
CAGGGAGCTCAAAATGGAGGACGCGGCGCTCGGGAGAGCGGGCGGGTGAGTCACCCACACAAAGGAAAAG
GGCCTTTCCGTCCTCAGCCGTCGCTTCATGTGACTCCACGGAGTACCGGGCGCCGTCCAGGCACCTCGAT
TAGTTCTCGAGCTTTTGGAGTACGTCGTCTTTAGGTTGGGGGGAGGGGTTTTATGCGATGGAGTTTCCCC
ACACTGAGTGGGTGGAGACTGAAGTTAGGCCAGCTTGGCACTTGATGTAATTCTCCTTGGAATTTGCCCT
TTTTGAGTTTGGATCTTGGTTCATTCTCAAGCCTCAGACAGTGGTTCAAAGTTTTTTTCTTCCATTTCAG
GTGTCGTGAGGATCCATAACTTCGTATAGGATACTTTATACGAAGTTATGTAGCTGGAGCAATTTGAAAA
GATTGTTGTATTACCTCTAGCTGCGCTTAATAACTTCGTATAGTATACCTTATACGAAGTTATGTCGACC
CTCCTGTACTCACCTTGCTCACCATGCTCCCTCCGGTACCGCCCTTGTACAGCTCGTCCATGCCGAGAGT
GATCCCGGCGGCGGTCACGAACTCCAGCAGGACCATGTGATCGCGCTTCTCGTTGGGGTCTTTCGAAAGT
TTGGACTGCACGCTCAGGTAGTGGTTGTCGGGCAGCAGCACGGGGCCGTCGCCGATGGGGGTGTTCTGCT
GGTAGTGGTAGGCGAGCTGCACGCCGCCGTCCTCGATGTTGTGGCGGATCTTGAAGTTCGCCTTGATGCC
GTTCTTCTGCTTGTCGGCCTTGATATAGACGTTCTCGAGTGAGCTCAGCCGACCTATAGCTCTGACTGCG
TGACCTGTCTTATTCCACTTACGACGTGATGAGTCCACCATGGTGGCTAGCATAACTTCGTATAAAGTAT
CCTATACGAAGTTATTTGCCTTAACCCAGAAATTATCACTGTTATTCTTTAGATAGGTGCAAAGAATAAC
TTCGTATAAGGTATACTATACGAAGTTATGGTACCGAAGTTCCTATTCTTCAAATAGTATAGGAACTTCA
ATTGTTATTGGTGCAAAGAATCACTTCCTTAAGTCTTTATACTGCCCAGGAAGTTCCTATTCTTCAAAAG
GTATAGGAACTTCGGCGCGCCTCACTTCGCTGTCATCATTTGTACAAACTCTTCGTAGTTTACCTGACCA
TCCCCATCGATGTCTGCTTCCCTGATCATTTCATCAACCTCTTCATCTGTTAACTTCTCTCCAAGGTTTG
TCATCACGTGGCGAAGCTCTGCTGCACTGATGTAGCCATTGCCATCCTTATCAAACACACCGAACGCTTC
TCTAATTTCTTCTTCCGTGTCCCTGTAGCTCCCTTTTCTTGCCATCATTGTCAGGAACTCAGGGAAGTCG
ATTGTGCCGTCACCGTCGGCATCTACTTCATTGATCATGTCCTGCAGCTCTGCTTCTGTGGGGTTCTGCC
CCAGAGACCGCATCACCGTCCCCAGCTCCTTGGTTGTTATTGTCCCATCCCCGTCCTTGTCAAATAGGGA
GAAAGCCTCTTTAAATTCTGCGATCTGCTCTTCAGTCAGTTGGTCCGGCAGGTTGTACTCCAGCTTGTGC
CCCAGGATGTTGCCGTCCTCCTTGAAGTCGATGCCCTTCAGCTCGATGCGGTTCACCAGGGTGTCGCCCT
CGAACTTCACCTCGGCGCGGGTCTTGTAGTTGCCGTCGTCCTTGAAGAAGATGGTGCGCTCCTGGATGTA
GCCTTCGGGCATGGCGGACTTGAAGAAGTCGTGCTGCTTCATGTGGTCGGGGTAGCGGCTGAAGCACTGC
ACGCCGTAGGTCAGGGTGGTCACGAGGGTGGGCCAGGGCACGGGCAGCTTGCCGGTGGTGCAGATGAACT
TCAGGGTCAGCTTGCCGTAGGTGGCATCGCCCTCACCCTCGCCGGACACGCTGAACTTGTGGCCGTTTAC
GTCGCCGTCCAGCTCGACCAGGATGGGCACCACCCCGGTGAACAGCTCCTCGCCCTGTGGGACGACATGA
CTTAACCAGTTAACCATGTTCTCTGAACATGAGAAGGGCTGGCCACTCTCCATCTAGAGAAGTTCCTATA
CTATTTGAAGAATAGGAACTTCTTGCCTTAACCCAGAAATTATCACTGTTATTCTTTAGAATAGTGCAAA
GAGAAGTTCCTATACCTTTTGAAGAATAGGAACTTCGAATTCGATATCAAGCTTATCGATAATCAACCTC
TGGATTACAAAATTTGTGAAAGATTGACTGGTATTCTTAACTATGTTGCTCCTTTTACGCTATGTGGATA
CGCTGCTTTAATGCCTTTGTATCATGCTATTGCTTCCCGTATGGCTTTCATTTTCTCCTCCTTGTATAAA
TCCTGGTTGCTGTCTCTTTATGAGGAGTTGTGGCCCGTTGTCAGGCAACGTGGCGTGGTGTGCACTGTGT
TTGCTGACGCAACCCCCACTGGTTGGGGCATTGCCACCACCTGTCAGCTCCTTTCCGGGACTTTCGCTTT
CCCCCTCCCTATTGCCACGGCGGAACTCATCGCCGCCTGCCTTGCCCGCTGCTGGACAGGGGCTCGGCTG
TTGGGCACTGACAATTCCGTGGTGTTGTCGGGGAAATCATCGTCCTTTCCTTGGCTGCTCGCCTATGTTG
CCACCTGGATTCTGCGCGGGACGTCCTTCTGCTACGTCCCTTCGGCCCTCAATCCAGCGGACCTTCCTTC
CCGCGGCCTGCTGCCGGCTCTGCGGCCTCTTCCGCGTCTTCGCCTTCGCCCTCAGACGAGTCGGATCTCC
CTTTGGGCCGCCTCCCCGCATCGATACCGAGCGCTGCTCGAGAGATCTACGGGTGGCATCCCTGTGACCC
CTCCCCAGTGCCTCTCCTGGCCCTGGAAGTTGCCACTCCAGTGCCCACCAGCCTTGTCCTAATAAAATTA
AGTTGCATCATTTTGTCTGACTAGGTGTCCTTCTATAATATTATGGGGTGGAGGGGGGTGGTATGGAGCA
AGGGGCAAGTTGGGAAGACAACCTGTAGGGCCTGCGGGGTCTATTGGGAACCAAGCTGGAGTGCAGTGGC
ACAATCTTGGCTCACTGCAATCTCCGCCTCCTGGGTTCAAGCGATTCTCCTGCCTCAGCCTCCCGAGTTG
TTGGGATTCCAGGCATGCATGACCAGGCTCAGCTAATTTTTGTTTTTTTGGTAGAGACGGGGTTTCACCA
TATTGGCCAGGCTGGTCTCCAACTCCTAATCTCAGGTGATCTACCCACCTTGGCCTCCCAAATTGCTGGG
ATTACAGGCGTGAACCACTGCTCCCTTCCCTGTCCTTCTGATTTTGTAGGTAACCACGTGCGGACCGAGC
GGCCGCAGGAACCCCTAGTGATGGAGTTGGCCACTCCCTCTCTGCGCGCTCGCTCGCTCACTGAGGCCGG
GCGACCAAAGGTCGCCCGACGCCCGGGCTTTGCCCGGGCGGCCTCAGTGAGCGAGCGAGCGCGCAGCTGC
CTGCAGGGGCGCCTGATGCGGTATTTTCTCCTTACGCATCTGTGCGGTATTTCACACCGCATA
[95 nt withheld, positions 4614-4708]
T
[46 nt withheld, positions 4710-4755]
C
[141 nt withheld, positions 4757-4897]
CCTTTGACGTTGGAGTCCACGTTCTTT
[37 nt withheld, positions 4925-4961]
ACTCTATCTCGGGCTATTCTTTTGATTTATAAGGGATTTTGCCGATTTCGGTCTATTGGTTAAAAAATGA
GCTGATTTAACAAAAATTTAACGCGAATTTTAACAAAATATTAACGTTTACAATTTTATGGTGCACTCTC
AGTACAATCTGCTCTGATGCCGCATAGTTAAGCCAGCCCCGACACCCGCCAACACCCGCTGACGCGCCCT
GACGGGCTTGTCTGCTCCCGGCATCCGCTTACAGACAAGCTGTGACCGTCTCCGGGAGCTGCATGTGTCA
GAGGTTTTCACCGTCATCACCGAAACGCGCGAGACGAAAGGGCCTCGTGATACGCCTATTTTTATAGGTT
AATGTCATGATAATAATGGTTTCTTAGACGTCAGGTGGCACTTTTCGGGGAAATGTGCGCGGAACCCCTA
TTTGTTTATTTTTCTAAATACATTCAAATATGTATCCGCTCATGAGACAATAACCCTGATAAATGCTTCA
ATAATATTGAAAAAGGAAGAGTATGAGTATTCAACATTTCCGTGTCGCCCTTATTCCCTTTTTTGCGGCA
TTTTGCCTTCCTGTTTTTGCTCACCCAGAAACGCTGGTGAAAGTAAAAGATGCTGAAGATCAGTTGGGTG
CACGAGTGGGTTACATCGAACTGGATCTCAACAGCGGTAAGATCCTTGAGAGTTTTCGCCCCGAAGAACG
TTTTCCAATGATGAGCACTTTTAAAGTTCTGCTATGTGGCGCGGTATTATCCCGTATTGACGCCGGGCAA
GAGCAACTCGGTCGCCGCATACACTATTCTCAGAATGACTTGGTTGAGTACTCACCAGTCACAGAAAAGC
ATCTTACGGATGGCATGACAGTAAGAGAATTATGCAGTGCTGCCATAACCATGAGTGATAACACTGCGGC
CAACTTACTTCTGACAACGATCGGAGGACCGAAGGAGCTAACCGCTTTTTTGCACAACATGGGGGATCAT
GTAACTCGCCTTGATCGTTGGGAACCGGAGCTGAATGAAGCCATACCAAACGACGAGCGTGACACCACGA
TGCCTGTAGCAATGGCAACAACGTTGCGCAAACTATTAACTGGCGAACTACTTACTCTAGCTTCCCGGCA
ACAATTAATAGACTGGATGGAGGCGGATAAAGTTGCAGGACCACTTCTGCGCTCGGCCCTTCCGGCTGGC
TGGTTTATTGCTGATAAATCTGGAGCCGGTGAGCGTGGGTCTCGCGGTATCATTGCAGCACTGGGGCCAG
ATGGTAAGCCCTCCCGTATCGTAGTTATCTACACGACGGGGAGTCAGGCAACTATGGATGAACGAAATAG
ACAGATCGCTGAGATAGGTGCCTCACTGATTAAGCATTGGTAACTGTCAGACCAAGTTTACTCATATATA
CTTTAGATTGATTTAAAACTTCATTTTTAATTTAAAAGGATCTAGGTGAAGATCCTTTTTGATAATCTCA
TGACCAAAATCCCTTAACGTGAGTTTTCGTTCCACTGAGCGTCAGACCCCGTAGAAAAGATCAAAGGATC
TTCTTGAGATCCTTTTTTTCTGCGCGTAATCTGCTGCTTGCAAACAAAAAAACCACCGCTACCAGCGGTG
GTTTGTTTGCCGGATCAAGAGCTACCAACTCTTTTTCCGAAGGTAACTGGCTTCAGCAGAGCGCAGATAC
CAAATACTGTTCTTCTAGTGTAGCCGTAGTTAGGCCACCACTTCAAGAACTCTGTAGCACCGCCTACATA
CCTCGCTCTGCTAATCCTGTTACCAGTGGCTGCTGCCAGTGGCGATAAGTCGTGTCTTACCGGGTTGGAC
TCAAGACGATAGTTACCGGATAAGGCGCAGCGGTCGGGCTGAACGGGGGGTTCGTGCACACAGCCCAGCT
TGGAGCGAACGACCTACACCGAACTGAGATACCTACAGCGTGAGCTATGAGAAAGCGCCACGCTTCCCGA
AGGGAGAAAGGCGGACAGGTATCCGGTAAGCGGCAGGGTCGGAACAGGAGAGCGCACGAGGGAGCTTCCA
GGGGGAAACGCCTGGTATCTTTATAGTCCTGTCGGGTTTCGCCACCTCTGACTTGAGCGTCGATTTTTGT
GATGCTCGTCAGGGGGGCGGAGCCTATGGAAAAACGCCAGCAACGCGGCCTTTTTACGGTTCCTGGCCTT
TTGCTGGCCTTTTGCTCACATGT
Features (pLannotate 1.2.2; 24 found; start..end, strand, type, name):
     12..39      +  repeat_region  AAV2 ITR (fragment): inverted terminal repeat of adeno-associated virus serotype 2 inverted
     68..95      +  repeat_region  AAV2 ITR (fragment): inverted terminal repeat of adeno-associated virus serotype 2 inverted
    158..224     +  CDS            small t antigen (fragment): SV40 (simian virus 40) small t antigen
    231..1409    +  promoter       EF-1α promoter: strong constitutive promoter for human elongation factor EF-1α
   1416..1449    +  protein_bind   lox2272: Cre-mediated recombination occurs in the 8-bp core sequence (GGATACTT). lox2272 sites are compatible with each other, but incompatible with loxP or loxN sites (Lee and Saito, 1988). Cre recombinase
   1500..1533    +  protein_bind   loxN: Cre-mediated recombination occurs in the 8-bp core sequence (GTATACCT). loxN sites are compatible with each other, but incompatible with loxP or lox2272 sites. Cre recombinase
   1584..1835    -  CDS            VC155: C-terminal fragment of mVenus for use in bimolecular fluorescence complementation (BiFC) (Kodama and Hu, 2010)
   1860..1916    -  CDS            calmodulin-binding peptide: calmodulin-binding peptide from avian smooth muscle myosin light chain kinase
   1942..1975    -  protein_bind   lox2272: Cre-mediated recombination occurs in the 8-bp core sequence (GGATACTT). lox2272 sites are compatible with each other, but incompatible with loxP or loxN sites (Lee and Saito, 1988). Cre recombinase
   1976..2025    -  intron         β-globin intron (fragment): internally truncated intron from human β-globin
   2026..2059    -  protein_bind   loxN: Cre-mediated recombination occurs in the 8-bp core sequence (GTATACCT). loxN sites are compatible with each other, but incompatible with loxP or lox2272 sites. Cre recombinase
   2192..3066    -  CDS            GCaMP6m (fragment): improved fluorescent protein-based calcium sensor (Chen et al., 2013)
   3173..3223    -  intron         β-globin intron (fragment): internally truncated intron from human β-globin
   3257..3281    +  misc_feature   MCS (fragment): pBluescript multiple cloning site
   3281..3869    +  misc_feature   WPRE: woodchuck hepatitis virus posttranscriptional regulatory element
   3901..4377    +  polyA_signal   hGH poly(A) signal: human growth hormone polyadenylation signal
   4417..4557    +  repeat_region  AAV2 ITR: inverted terminal repeat of adeno-associated virus serotype 2 inverted
   4562..4613    -  misc_feature   bom (fragment): basis of mobility region from pBR322
   4632..5087    +  rep_origin     f1 ori (sequence partly withheld): f1 bacteriophage origin of replication; arrow indicates direction of (+) strand synthesis
   5088..5137    -  misc_feature   bom (fragment): basis of mobility region from pBR322
   5239..5274    -  CDS            rop (fragment): Rop protein, which maintains plasmids at low copy number; rop
   5369..5473    +  promoter       AmpR promoter: bla
   5474..6334    +  CDS            AmpR: β-lactamase; bla; confers resistance to ampicillin, carbenicillin, and related antibiotics
   6505..7093    +  rep_origin     ori: high-copy-number ColE1/pMB1/pBR322/pUC origin of replication
