[The description below was written by a language model from this plasmid's Addgene catalogue record and pLannotate feature annotations shown in this document.]
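Description:
pAAV-EF1a-Con/Fon-GCaMP6M is an AAV2-based transfer plasmid from the INTRSECT 2.0 toolkit, designed to express the genetically encoded calcium indicator GCaMP6m only in cells that contain both Cre and Flp recombinases. In bacteria it is maintained through a high-copy ColE1/pUC-type origin with ampicillin selection (AmpR), and it also carries an f1/M13 phage origin. The recombination-reducing growth strain listed fits the presence of AAV inverted terminal repeats. The two sequence records (about 7.15 kb each) agree closely. The sequencing-derived record shows only fragments of the upstream ITR, whereas the depositor sequence annotates it as intact.

Between the ITRs, the human EF1α promoter with its intron drives a cassette followed by WPRE, which enhances transcript stability and expression, and the human growth hormone polyadenylation signal. The GCaMP6m coding sequence, from which the RSET tag has been removed, is split into two pieces that both lie in the antisense orientation relative to the promoter. The first piece contains the calmodulin-binding peptide and part of the fluorescent protein (annotated as a Venus-like fragment). It is flanked by paired lox2272 and loxN sites in a double-inverted arrangement, so Cre flips it into the sense orientation. The remaining, larger GCaMP6m fragment is also inverted. The catalogue entry indicates that Flp inverts this piece, although the FRT-type sites were not picked up by the automated annotation. β-globin intron fragments adjoin the pieces, consistent with an artificial intron that carries the residual recombinase sites and is spliced out, restoring a continuous reading frame only after both inversions. The construct is packaged into AAV for intersectional calcium imaging of cell populations defined by two genetic features.
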