Addgene plasmid #137119: pAAV-EF1a-Con/Fon-GCaMP6M
Purpose: Intersectional viral expression of GCaMP6M in cells expressing both Cre AND Flp
Depositing lab: Karl Deisseroth & INTRSECT 2.0 Project. Publication: Comprehensive Dual- and Triple-Feature Intersectional Single-Vector Delivery of Diverse Functional Payloads to Cells of Behaving Mammals. Fenno LE, Ramakrishnan C, Kim YS, Evans KE, Lo M, Vesuna S, Inoue M, Cheung KYM, Yuen E, Pichamoorthy N, Hong ASO, Deisseroth K. Neuron. 2020 Jun 20. pii: S0896-6273(20)30432-3. doi: 10.1016/j.neuron.2020.06.003. PubMed 32574559.
Backbone
  Vector backbone: AAV2-EF1a-WPRE
  Backbone size w/o insert (bp): 5300
  Vector type: AAV, Cre/Lox, Synthetic Biology ; Flp/FRT
Growth in bacteria
  Bacterial resistance: Ampicillin, 100 μg/mL
  Growth temperature: 37°C
  Growth strain: NEB Stable
  Copy number: High Copy
Gene/Insert
  Gene/Insert name: Con/Fon-GCaMP6M
  Species: Synthetic; Prokaryotic
  Insert size (bp): 1800
  Mutation: Removed RSET tag
  Promoter: EF1a
  Cloning method: Restriction Enzyme; 5′ cloning site BamHI (unknown if destroyed); 3′ cloning site EcoRI (unknown if destroyed)
  Sequencing primers: 5′ TGGAATTTGCCCTTTTTGAG; 3′ GGGCCACAACTCCTCATAAA
Terms and licenses: Academic/Nonprofit Terms; Industry Terms: Not Available to Industry
Depositor comments: Additional sequencing primers: Intron 1F GGGACGACATGACTTAACCAG; Intron 1R CCAGCCCTTCTCATGTTCAG
How to cite: pAAV-EF1a-Con/Fon-GCaMP6M was a gift from Karl Deisseroth & INTRSECT 2.0 Project (Addgene plasmid # 137119 ; http://n2t.net/addgene:137119 ; RRID:Addgene_137119) For viral preps, please replace (Addgene plasmid # 137119) in the above sentence with: (Addgene viral prep # 137119-AAV8)
