>Addgene plasmid #137119 | pAAV-EF1a-Con/Fon-GCaMP6M | depositor partial sequence | sequence record 264965 | Promoter through WPRE
AAGCTTTGCAAAGATGGATAAAGTTTTAAACAGAGAGGAATCTTTGCAGCTAATGGACCTTCTAGGTCTT
GAAAGGAGTGGGAATTGGCTCCGGTGCCCGTCAGTGGGCAGAGCGCACATCGCCCACAGTCCCCGAGAAG
TTGGGGGGAGGGGTCGGCAATTGAACCGGTGCCTAGAGAAGGTGGCGCGGGGTAAACTGGGAAAGTGATG
TCGTGTACTGGCTCCGCCTTTTTCCCGAGGGTGGGGGAGAACCGTATATAAGTGCAGTAGTCGCCGTGAA
CGTTCTTTTTCGCAACGGGTTTGCCGCCAGAACACAGGTAAGTGCCGTGTGTGGTTCCCGCGGGCCTGGC
CTCTTTACGGGTTATGGCCCTTGCGTGCCTTGAATTACTTCCACTGGCTGCAGTACGTGATTCTTGATCC
CGAGCTTCGGGTTGGAAGTGGGTGGGAGAGTTCGAGGCCTTGCGCTTAAGGAGCCCCTTCGCCTCGTGCT
TGAGTTGAGGCCTGGCCTGGGCGCTGGGGCCGCCGCGTGCGAATCTGGTGGCACCTTCGCGCCTGTCTCG
CTGCTTTCGATAAGTCTCTAGCCATTTAAAATTTTTGATGACCTGCTGCGACGCTTTTTTTCTGGCAAGA
TAGTCTTGTAAATGCGGGCCAAGATCTGCACACTGGTATTTCGGTTTTTGGGGCCGCGGGCGGCGACGGG
GCCCGTGCGTCCCAGCGCACATGTTCGGCGAGGCGGGGCCTGCGAGCGCGGCCACCGAGAATCGGACGGG
GGTAGTCTCAAGCTGGCCGGCCTGCTCTGGTGCCTGGCCTCGCGCCGCCGTGTATCGCCCCGCCCTGGGC
GGCAAGGCTGGCCCGGTCGGCACCAGTTGCGTGAGCGGAAAGATGGCCGCTTCCCGGCCCTGCTGCAGGG
AGCTCAAAATGGAGGACGCGGCGCTCGGGAGAGCGGGCGGGTGAGTCACCCACACAAAGGAAAAGGGCCT
TTCCGTCCTCAGCCGTCGCTTCATGTGACTCCACGGAGTACCGGGCGCCGTCCAGGCACCTCGATTAGTT
CTCGAGCTTTTGGAGTACGTCGTCTTTAGGTTGGGGGGAGGGGTTTTATGCGATGGAGTTTCCCCACACT
GAGTGGGTGGAGACTGAAGTTAGGCCAGCTTGGCACTTGATGTAATTCTCCTTGGAATTTGCCCTTTTTG
AGTTTGGATCTTGGTTCATTCTCAAGCCTCAGACAGTGGTTCAAAGTTTTTTTCTTCCATTTCAGGTGTC
GTGAGGATCCATAACTTCGTATAGGATACTTTATACGAAGTTATGTAGCTGGAGCAATTTGAAAAGATTG
TTGTATTACCTCTAGCTGCGCTTAATAACTTCGTATAGTATACCTTATACGAAGTTATGTCGACCCTCCT
GTACTCACCTTGCTCACCATGCTCCCTCCGGTACCGCCCTTGTACAGCTCGTCCATGCCGAGAGTGATCC
CGGCGGCGGTCACGAACTCCAGCAGGACCATGTGATCGCGCTTCTCGTTGGGGTCTTTCGAAAGTTTGGA
CTGCACGCTCAGGTAGTGGTTGTCGGGCAGCAGCACGGGGCCGTCGCCGATGGGGGTGTTCTGCTGGTAG
TGGTAGGCGAGCTGCACGCCGCCGTCCTCGATGTTGTGGCGGATCTTGAAGTTCGCCTTGATGCCGTTCT
TCTGCTTGTCGGCCTTGATATAGACGTTCTCGAGTGAGCTCAGCCGACCTATAGCTCTGACTGCGTGACC
TGTCTTATTCCACTTACGACGTGATGAGTCCACCATGGTGGCTAGCATAACTTCGTATAAAGTATCCTAT
ACGAAGTTATTTGCCTTAACCCAGAAATTATCACTGTTATTCTTTAGATAGGTGCAAAGAATAACTTCGT
ATAAGGTATACTATACGAAGTTATGGTACCGAAGTTCCTATTCTTCAAATAGTATAGGAACTTCAATTGT
TATTGGTGCAAAGAATCACTTCCTTAAGTCTTTATACTGCCCAGGAAGTTCCTATTCTTCAAAAGGTATA
GGAACTTCGGCGCGCCTCACTTCGCTGTCATCATTTGTACAAACTCTTCGTAGTTTACCTGACCATCCCC
ATCGATGTCTGCTTCCCTGATCATTTCATCAACCTCTTCATCTGTTAACTTCTCTCCAAGGTTTGTCATC
ACGTGGCGAAGCTCTGCTGCACTGATGTAGCCATTGCCATCCTTATCAAACACACCGAACGCTTCTCTAA
TTTCTTCTTCCGTGTCCCTGTAGCTCCCTTTTCTTGCCATCATTGTCAGGAACTCAGGGAAGTCGATTGT
GCCGTCACCGTCGGCATCTACTTCATTGATCATGTCCTGCAGCTCTGCTTCTGTGGGGTTCTGCCCCAGA
GACCGCATCACCGTCCCCAGCTCCTTGGTTGTTATTGTCCCATCCCCGTCCTTGTCAAATAGGGAGAAAG
CCTCTTTAAATTCTGCGATCTGCTCTTCAGTCAGTTGGTCCGGCAGGTTGTACTCCAGCTTGTGCCCCAG
GATGTTGCCGTCCTCCTTGAAGTCGATGCCCTTCAGCTCGATGCGGTTCACCAGGGTGTCGCCCTCGAAC
TTCACCTCGGCGCGGGTCTTGTAGTTGCCGTCGTCCTTGAAGAAGATGGTGCGCTCCTGGATGTAGCCTT
CGGGCATGGCGGACTTGAAGAAGTCGTGCTGCTTCATGTGGTCGGGGTAGCGGCTGAAGCACTGCACGCC
GTAGGTCAGGGTGGTCACGAGGGTGGGCCAGGGCACGGGCAGCTTGCCGGTGGTGCAGATGAACTTCAGG
GTCAGCTTGCCGTAGGTGGCATCGCCCTCACCCTCGCCGGACACGCTGAACTTGTGGCCGTTTACGTCGC
CGTCCAGCTCGACCAGGATGGGCACCACCCCGGTGAACAGCTCCTCGCCCTGTGGGACGACATGACTTAA
CCAGTTAACCATGTTCTCTGAACATGAGAAGGGCTGGCCACTCTCCATCTAGAGAAGTTCCTATACTATT
TGAAGAATAGGAACTTCTTGCCTTAACCCAGAAATTATCACTGTTATTCTTTAGAATAGTGCAAAGAGAA
GTTCCTATACCTTTTGAAGAATAGGAACTTCGAATTCGATATCAAGCTTATCGATAATCAACCTCTGGAT
TACAAAATTTGTGAAAGATTGACTGGTATTCTTAACTATGTTGCTCCTTTTACGCTATGTGGATACGCTG
CTTTAATGCCTTTGTATCATGCTATTGCTTCCCGTATGGCTTTCATTTTCTCCTCCTTGTATAAATCCTG
GTTGCTGTCTCTTTATGAGGAGTTGTGGCCCGTTGTCAGGCAACGTGGCGTGGTGTGCACTGTGTTTGCT
GACGCAACCCCCACTGGTTGGGGCATTGCCACCACCTGTCAGCTCCTTTCCGGGACTTTCGCTTTCCCCC
TCCCTATTGCCACGGCGGAACTCATCGCCGCCTGCCTTGCCCGCTGCTGGACAGGGGCTCGGCTGTTGGG
CACTGACAATTCCGTGGTGTTGTCGGGGAAATCATCGTCCTTTCCTTGGCTGCTCGCCTATGTTGCCACC
TGGATTCTGCGCGGGACGTCCTTCTGCTACGTCCCTTCGGCCCTCAATCCAGCGGACCTTCCTTCCCGCG
GCCTGCTGCCGGCTCTGCGGCCTCTTCCGCGTCTTCGCCTTCGCCCTCAGACGAGTCGGATCTCCCTTTG
GGCCGCCTCCCCGCATCGATACCG
